Addgene plasmid #210215: p177bp-LacOx162-Hyg
Purpose: Integrates 162xLacO repeats with a hygromycin drug selection marker into 177bp repeat region.
Depositing lab: Calvin Tiengwe. Depositing organization: Imperial College London. Publication: Imaging of genomic loci in Trypanosoma brucei using an optimised LacO-LacI system. Budzak J, Goodwin I, Tiengwe C, Rudenko G. Mol Biochem Parasitol. 2023 Dec;256:111598. doi: 10.1016/j.molbiopara.2023.111598. Epub 2023 Nov 3. PubMed 37923299.
Backbone
  Vector backbone: pGEM-3
  Backbone manufacturer: Promega
  Backbone size w/o insert (bp): 2534
  Total vector size (bp): 11675
  Selectable markers: Hygromycin
Growth in bacteria
  Bacterial resistance: Ampicillin, 100 μg/mL
  Growth temperature: 37°C
  Growth strain: DH5alpha
  Copy number: Unknown
Gene/Insert
  Gene/Insert name: 162xLacO repeats derived from: PMID: 12864855.
  Species: Synthetic; E. coli
  Insert size (bp): 6845
Terms and licenses: Academic/Nonprofit Terms; Industry Terms: Not Available to Industry
Depositor comments: Digest with NotI for transfection into trypanosomes.
How to cite: p177bp-LacOx162-Hyg was a gift from Calvin Tiengwe (Addgene plasmid # 210215 ; http://n2t.net/addgene:210215 ; RRID:Addgene_210215)
