[The description below was written by a language model from this plasmid's Addgene catalogue record and pLannotate feature annotations shown in this document.]
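Description:
p177bp-LacOx162-Hyg is an integrative targeting plasmid for Trypanosoma brucei, built on the Promega pGEM-3 backbone and designed to place an array of 162 lac operator repeats into the 177 bp repeat region of the parasite genome. It is propagated in E. coli using a high-copy ColE1/pUC-type origin and selected with ampicillin through the bla promoter and β-lactamase gene. The catalogue gives a total size of about 11.7 kb, of which roughly 6.8 kb is the synthetic, E. coli-derived LacO array taken from a previously published repeat construct. The depositor notes that the plasmid is linearised with NotI before transfection. Integrants are selected with hygromycin.

The visible part of the automated feature table is consistent with this design. It shows a long run of closely spaced lac operator sites, all in the same orientation and mostly scored as partial matches, as expected for a tandem array. A kanamycin resistance coding sequence interrupts the array, and small fragments of TcR, bom, rop and lacI flank the backbone, probably remnants of earlier cloning vectors. The table is truncated, so the hygromycin resistance cassette, its trypanosome regulatory sequences and the 177 bp targeting sequences cannot be confirmed or located from the portion shown, and the record does not name a promoter for the marker.

Once integrated, the operator array serves as a binding platform for a separately expressed lac repressor, typically fused to a fluorescent protein. This marks the tagged chromosomal region as a visible spot. According to the associated publication, the construct belongs to an optimised LacO-LacI system for imaging genomic loci in T. brucei.
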