Features (pLannotate 1.2.2; 137 found; start..end, strand, type, name):
   1047..1322    +  CDS            TcR (fragment): tetracycline efflux protein; tet; confers resistance to tetracycline
   1323..1371    -  misc_feature   bom (fragment): basis of mobility region from pBR322
   1473..1508    -  CDS            rop (fragment): Rop protein, which maintains plasmids at low copy number; rop
   1603..1707    +  promoter       AmpR promoter: bla
   1708..2568    +  CDS            AmpR: β-lactamase; bla; confers resistance to ampicillin, carbenicillin, and related antibiotics
   2739..3327    +  rep_origin     ori: high-copy-number ColE1/pMB1/pBR322/pUC origin of replication
   3510..3563    +  CDS            lacI (fragment): lac repressor; lacI; The lac repressor binds to the lac operator to inhibit transcription in E. coli. This inhibition can be relieved by adding lactose or isopropyl-β-D-thiogalactopyranoside (IPTG).
   4116..4136    -  protein_bind   lac operator (fragment): The lac repressor binds to the lac operator to inhibit transcription in E. coli. This inhibition can be relieved by adding lactose or isopropyl-β-D-thiogalactopyranoside (IPTG). lac repressor encoded by lacI
   4164..4184    -  protein_bind   lac operator (fragment): The lac repressor binds to the lac operator to inhibit transcription in E. coli. This inhibition can be relieved by adding lactose or isopropyl-β-D-thiogalactopyranoside (IPTG). lac repressor encoded by lacI
   4194..4214    -  protein_bind   lac operator (fragment): The lac repressor binds to the lac operator to inhibit transcription in E. coli. This inhibition can be relieved by adding lactose or isopropyl-β-D-thiogalactopyranoside (IPTG). lac repressor encoded by lacI
   4224..4246    -  protein_bind   lac operator (fragment): The lac repressor binds to the lac operator to inhibit transcription in E. coli. This inhibition can be relieved by adding lactose or isopropyl-β-D-thiogalactopyranoside (IPTG). lac repressor encoded by lacI
   4274..4294    -  protein_bind   lac operator (fragment): The lac repressor binds to the lac operator to inhibit transcription in E. coli. This inhibition can be relieved by adding lactose or isopropyl-β-D-thiogalactopyranoside (IPTG). lac repressor encoded by lacI
   4305..4327    -  protein_bind   lac operator (fragment): The lac repressor binds to the lac operator to inhibit transcription in E. coli. This inhibition can be relieved by adding lactose or isopropyl-β-D-thiogalactopyranoside (IPTG). lac repressor encoded by lacI
   4336..4358    -  protein_bind   lac operator (fragment): The lac repressor binds to the lac operator to inhibit transcription in E. coli. This inhibition can be relieved by adding lactose or isopropyl-β-D-thiogalactopyranoside (IPTG). lac repressor encoded by lacI
   4385..4405    -  protein_bind   lac operator (fragment): The lac repressor binds to the lac operator to inhibit transcription in E. coli. This inhibition can be relieved by adding lactose or isopropyl-β-D-thiogalactopyranoside (IPTG). lac repressor encoded by lacI
   4446..4467    -  protein_bind   lac operator (fragment): The lac repressor binds to the lac operator to inhibit transcription in E. coli. This inhibition can be relieved by adding lactose or isopropyl-β-D-thiogalactopyranoside (IPTG). lac repressor encoded by lacI
   4495..4517    -  protein_bind   lac operator (fragment): The lac repressor binds to the lac operator to inhibit transcription in E. coli. This inhibition can be relieved by adding lactose or isopropyl-β-D-thiogalactopyranoside (IPTG). lac repressor encoded by lacI
   4526..4548    -  protein_bind   lac operator (fragment): The lac repressor binds to the lac operator to inhibit transcription in E. coli. This inhibition can be relieved by adding lactose or isopropyl-β-D-thiogalactopyranoside (IPTG). lac repressor encoded by lacI
   4634..4657    -  protein_bind   lac operator: The lac repressor binds to the lac operator to inhibit transcription in E. coli. This inhibition can be relieved by adding lactose or isopropyl-β-D-thiogalactopyranoside (IPTG). lac repressor encoded by lacI
   4666..4687    -  protein_bind   lac operator (fragment): The lac repressor binds to the lac operator to inhibit transcription in E. coli. This inhibition can be relieved by adding lactose or isopropyl-β-D-thiogalactopyranoside (IPTG). lac repressor encoded by lacI
   4715..4732    -  protein_bind   lac operator (fragment): The lac repressor binds to the lac operator to inhibit transcription in E. coli. This inhibition can be relieved by adding lactose or isopropyl-β-D-thiogalactopyranoside (IPTG). lac repressor encoded by lacI
   4745..4765    -  protein_bind   lac operator (fragment): The lac repressor binds to the lac operator to inhibit transcription in E. coli. This inhibition can be relieved by adding lactose or isopropyl-β-D-thiogalactopyranoside (IPTG). lac repressor encoded by lacI
   4825..4845    -  protein_bind   lac operator (fragment): The lac repressor binds to the lac operator to inhibit transcription in E. coli. This inhibition can be relieved by adding lactose or isopropyl-β-D-thiogalactopyranoside (IPTG). lac repressor encoded by lacI
   4847..4870    -  protein_bind   lac operator: The lac repressor binds to the lac operator to inhibit transcription in E. coli. This inhibition can be relieved by adding lactose or isopropyl-β-D-thiogalactopyranoside (IPTG). lac repressor encoded by lacI
   4927..4947    -  protein_bind   lac operator (fragment): The lac repressor binds to the lac operator to inhibit transcription in E. coli. This inhibition can be relieved by adding lactose or isopropyl-β-D-thiogalactopyranoside (IPTG). lac repressor encoded by lacI
   4989..5010    -  protein_bind   lac operator (fragment): The lac repressor binds to the lac operator to inhibit transcription in E. coli. This inhibition can be relieved by adding lactose or isopropyl-β-D-thiogalactopyranoside (IPTG). lac repressor encoded by lacI
   5037..5058    -  protein_bind   lac operator (fragment): The lac repressor binds to the lac operator to inhibit transcription in E. coli. This inhibition can be relieved by adding lactose or isopropyl-β-D-thiogalactopyranoside (IPTG). lac repressor encoded by lacI
   5100..5120    -  protein_bind   lac operator (fragment): The lac repressor binds to the lac operator to inhibit transcription in E. coli. This inhibition can be relieved by adding lactose or isopropyl-β-D-thiogalactopyranoside (IPTG). lac repressor encoded by lacI
   5149..5169    -  protein_bind   lac operator (fragment): The lac repressor binds to the lac operator to inhibit transcription in E. coli. This inhibition can be relieved by adding lactose or isopropyl-β-D-thiogalactopyranoside (IPTG). lac repressor encoded by lacI
   5180..5202    -  protein_bind   lac operator (fragment): The lac repressor binds to the lac operator to inhibit transcription in E. coli. This inhibition can be relieved by adding lactose or isopropyl-β-D-thiogalactopyranoside (IPTG). lac repressor encoded by lacI
   5210..5231    -  protein_bind   lac operator (fragment): The lac repressor binds to the lac operator to inhibit transcription in E. coli. This inhibition can be relieved by adding lactose or isopropyl-β-D-thiogalactopyranoside (IPTG). lac repressor encoded by lacI
   5258..5279    -  protein_bind   lac operator (fragment): The lac repressor binds to the lac operator to inhibit transcription in E. coli. This inhibition can be relieved by adding lactose or isopropyl-β-D-thiogalactopyranoside (IPTG). lac repressor encoded by lacI
   5290..5312    -  protein_bind   lac operator (fragment): The lac repressor binds to the lac operator to inhibit transcription in E. coli. This inhibition can be relieved by adding lactose or isopropyl-β-D-thiogalactopyranoside (IPTG). lac repressor encoded by lacI
   5368..5388    -  protein_bind   lac operator (fragment): The lac repressor binds to the lac operator to inhibit transcription in E. coli. This inhibition can be relieved by adding lactose or isopropyl-β-D-thiogalactopyranoside (IPTG). lac repressor encoded by lacI
   5429..5446    -  protein_bind   lac operator (fragment): The lac repressor binds to the lac operator to inhibit transcription in E. coli. This inhibition can be relieved by adding lactose or isopropyl-β-D-thiogalactopyranoside (IPTG). lac repressor encoded by lacI
   5478..5498    -  protein_bind   lac operator (fragment): The lac repressor binds to the lac operator to inhibit transcription in E. coli. This inhibition can be relieved by adding lactose or isopropyl-β-D-thiogalactopyranoside (IPTG). lac repressor encoded by lacI
   5508..5531    -  protein_bind   lac operator: The lac repressor binds to the lac operator to inhibit transcription in E. coli. This inhibition can be relieved by adding lactose or isopropyl-β-D-thiogalactopyranoside (IPTG). lac repressor encoded by lacI
   5540..5560    -  protein_bind   lac operator (fragment): The lac repressor binds to the lac operator to inhibit transcription in E. coli. This inhibition can be relieved by adding lactose or isopropyl-β-D-thiogalactopyranoside (IPTG). lac repressor encoded by lacI
   5589..5609    -  protein_bind   lac operator (fragment): The lac repressor binds to the lac operator to inhibit transcription in E. coli. This inhibition can be relieved by adding lactose or isopropyl-β-D-thiogalactopyranoside (IPTG). lac repressor encoded by lacI
   5620..5642    -  protein_bind   lac operator (fragment): The lac repressor binds to the lac operator to inhibit transcription in E. coli. This inhibition can be relieved by adding lactose or isopropyl-β-D-thiogalactopyranoside (IPTG). lac repressor encoded by lacI
   5651..5671    -  protein_bind   lac operator (fragment): The lac repressor binds to the lac operator to inhibit transcription in E. coli. This inhibition can be relieved by adding lactose or isopropyl-β-D-thiogalactopyranoside (IPTG). lac repressor encoded by lacI
   5689..6504    -  CDS            KanR: aminoglycoside phosphotransferase; aph(3')-Ia; confers resistance to kanamycin in bacteria or G418 (Geneticin®) in eukaryotes
   6606..6628    -  protein_bind   lac operator (fragment): The lac repressor binds to the lac operator to inhibit transcription in E. coli. This inhibition can be relieved by adding lactose or isopropyl-β-D-thiogalactopyranoside (IPTG). lac repressor encoded by lacI
   6637..6658    -  protein_bind   lac operator (fragment): The lac repressor binds to the lac operator to inhibit transcription in E. coli. This inhibition can be relieved by adding lactose or isopropyl-β-D-thiogalactopyranoside (IPTG). lac repressor encoded by lacI
   6710..6730    -  protein_bind   lac operator (fragment): The lac repressor binds to the lac operator to inhibit transcription in E. coli. This inhibition can be relieved by adding lactose or isopropyl-β-D-thiogalactopyranoside (IPTG). lac repressor encoded by lacI
   6741..6763    -  protein_bind   lac operator (fragment): The lac repressor binds to the lac operator to inhibit transcription in E. coli. This inhibition can be relieved by adding lactose or isopropyl-β-D-thiogalactopyranoside (IPTG). lac repressor encoded by lacI
   6771..6792    -  protein_bind   lac operator (fragment): The lac repressor binds to the lac operator to inhibit transcription in E. coli. This inhibition can be relieved by adding lactose or isopropyl-β-D-thiogalactopyranoside (IPTG). lac repressor encoded by lacI
   6821..6842    -  protein_bind   lac operator (fragment): The lac repressor binds to the lac operator to inhibit transcription in E. coli. This inhibition can be relieved by adding lactose or isopropyl-β-D-thiogalactopyranoside (IPTG). lac repressor encoded by lacI
   6852..6872    -  protein_bind   lac operator (fragment): The lac repressor binds to the lac operator to inhibit transcription in E. coli. This inhibition can be relieved by adding lactose or isopropyl-β-D-thiogalactopyranoside (IPTG). lac repressor encoded by lacI
   6883..6904    -  protein_bind   lac operator (fragment): The lac repressor binds to the lac operator to inhibit transcription in E. coli. This inhibition can be relieved by adding lactose or isopropyl-β-D-thiogalactopyranoside (IPTG). lac repressor encoded by lacI
   6931..6952    -  protein_bind   lac operator (fragment): The lac repressor binds to the lac operator to inhibit transcription in E. coli. This inhibition can be relieved by adding lactose or isopropyl-β-D-thiogalactopyranoside (IPTG). lac repressor encoded by lacI
   6963..6983    -  protein_bind   lac operator (fragment): The lac repressor binds to the lac operator to inhibit transcription in E. coli. This inhibition can be relieved by adding lactose or isopropyl-β-D-thiogalactopyranoside (IPTG). lac repressor encoded by lacI
   7043..7065    -  protein_bind   lac operator (fragment): The lac repressor binds to the lac operator to inhibit transcription in E. coli. This inhibition can be relieved by adding lactose or isopropyl-β-D-thiogalactopyranoside (IPTG). lac repressor encoded by lacI
   7103..7125    -  protein_bind   lac operator (fragment): The lac repressor binds to the lac operator to inhibit transcription in E. coli. This inhibition can be relieved by adding lactose or isopropyl-β-D-thiogalactopyranoside (IPTG). lac repressor encoded by lacI
   7184..7205    -  protein_bind   lac operator (fragment): The lac repressor binds to the lac operator to inhibit transcription in E. coli. This inhibition can be relieved by adding lactose or isopropyl-β-D-thiogalactopyranoside (IPTG). lac repressor encoded by lacI
   7210..7230    -  protein_bind   lac operator (fragment): The lac repressor binds to the lac operator to inhibit transcription in E. coli. This inhibition can be relieved by adding lactose or isopropyl-β-D-thiogalactopyranoside (IPTG). lac repressor encoded by lacI
   7259..7281    -  protein_bind   lac operator (fragment): The lac repressor binds to the lac operator to inhibit transcription in E. coli. This inhibition can be relieved by adding lactose or isopropyl-β-D-thiogalactopyranoside (IPTG). lac repressor encoded by lacI
   7290..7310    -  protein_bind   lac operator (fragment): The lac repressor binds to the lac operator to inhibit transcription in E. coli. This inhibition can be relieved by adding lactose or isopropyl-β-D-thiogalactopyranoside (IPTG). lac repressor encoded by lacI
   7321..7339    -  protein_bind   lac operator (fragment): The lac repressor binds to the lac operator to inhibit transcription in E. coli. This inhibition can be relieved by adding lactose or isopropyl-β-D-thiogalactopyranoside (IPTG). lac repressor encoded by lacI
   7361..7381    -  protein_bind   lac operator (fragment): The lac repressor binds to the lac operator to inhibit transcription in E. coli. This inhibition can be relieved by adding lactose or isopropyl-β-D-thiogalactopyranoside (IPTG). lac repressor encoded by lacI
   7392..7411    -  protein_bind   lac operator (fragment): The lac repressor binds to the lac operator to inhibit transcription in E. coli. This inhibition can be relieved by adding lactose or isopropyl-β-D-thiogalactopyranoside (IPTG). lac repressor encoded by lacI
   7422..7444    -  protein_bind   lac operator (fragment): The lac repressor binds to the lac operator to inhibit transcription in E. coli. This inhibition can be relieved by adding lactose or isopropyl-β-D-thiogalactopyranoside (IPTG). lac repressor encoded by lacI
   7472..7493    -  protein_bind   lac operator (fragment): The lac repressor binds to the lac operator to inhibit transcription in E. coli. This inhibition can be relieved by adding lactose or isopropyl-β-D-thiogalactopyranoside (IPTG). lac repressor encoded by lacI
   7502..7525    -  protein_bind   lac operator: The lac repressor binds to the lac operator to inhibit transcription in E. coli. This inhibition can be relieved by adding lactose or isopropyl-β-D-thiogalactopyranoside (IPTG). lac repressor encoded by lacI
   7533..7551    -  protein_bind   lac operator (fragment): The lac repressor binds to the lac operator to inhibit transcription in E. coli. This inhibition can be relieved by adding lactose or isopropyl-β-D-thiogalactopyranoside (IPTG). lac repressor encoded by lacI
   7581..7601    -  protein_bind   lac operator (fragment): The lac repressor binds to the lac operator to inhibit transcription in E. coli. This inhibition can be relieved by adding lactose or isopropyl-β-D-thiogalactopyranoside (IPTG). lac repressor encoded by lacI
   7613..7632    -  protein_bind   lac operator (fragment): The lac repressor binds to the lac operator to inhibit transcription in E. coli. This inhibition can be relieved by adding lactose or isopropyl-β-D-thiogalactopyranoside (IPTG). lac repressor encoded by lacI
   7641..7661    -  protein_bind   lac operator (fragment): The lac repressor binds to the lac operator to inhibit transcription in E. coli. This inhibition can be relieved by adding lactose or isopropyl-β-D-thiogalactopyranoside (IPTG). lac repressor encoded by lacI
   7688..7708    -  protein_bind   lac operator (fragment): The lac repressor binds to the lac operator to inhibit transcription in E. coli. This inhibition can be relieved by adding lactose or isopropyl-β-D-thiogalactopyranoside (IPTG). lac repressor encoded by lacI
   7718..7740    -  protein_bind   lac operator (fragment): The lac repressor binds to the lac operator to inhibit transcription in E. coli. This inhibition can be relieved by adding lactose or isopropyl-β-D-thiogalactopyranoside (IPTG). lac repressor encoded by lacI
   7747..7766    -  protein_bind   lac operator (fragment): The lac repressor binds to the lac operator to inhibit transcription in E. coli. This inhibition can be relieved by adding lactose or isopropyl-β-D-thiogalactopyranoside (IPTG). lac repressor encoded by lacI
   7793..7815    -  protein_bind   lac operator (fragment): The lac repressor binds to the lac operator to inhibit transcription in E. coli. This inhibition can be relieved by adding lactose or isopropyl-β-D-thiogalactopyranoside (IPTG). lac repressor encoded by lacI
   7825..7845    -  protein_bind   lac operator (fragment): The lac repressor binds to the lac operator to inhibit transcription in E. coli. This inhibition can be relieved by adding lactose or isopropyl-β-D-thiogalactopyranoside (IPTG). lac repressor encoded by lacI
   7856..7876    -  protein_bind   lac operator (fragment): The lac repressor binds to the lac operator to inhibit transcription in E. coli. This inhibition can be relieved by adding lactose or isopropyl-β-D-thiogalactopyranoside (IPTG). lac repressor encoded by lacI
   7905..7925    -  protein_bind   lac operator (fragment): The lac repressor binds to the lac operator to inhibit transcription in E. coli. This inhibition can be relieved by adding lactose or isopropyl-β-D-thiogalactopyranoside (IPTG). lac repressor encoded by lacI
   7936..7957    -  protein_bind   lac operator (fragment): The lac repressor binds to the lac operator to inhibit transcription in E. coli. This inhibition can be relieved by adding lactose or isopropyl-β-D-thiogalactopyranoside (IPTG). lac repressor encoded by lacI
   7967..7989    -  protein_bind   lac operator (fragment): The lac repressor binds to the lac operator to inhibit transcription in E. coli. This inhibition can be relieved by adding lactose or isopropyl-β-D-thiogalactopyranoside (IPTG). lac repressor encoded by lacI
   8047..8067    -  protein_bind   lac operator (fragment): The lac repressor binds to the lac operator to inhibit transcription in E. coli. This inhibition can be relieved by adding lactose or isopropyl-β-D-thiogalactopyranoside (IPTG). lac repressor encoded by lacI
   8078..8099    -  protein_bind   lac operator (fragment): The lac repressor binds to the lac operator to inhibit transcription in E. coli. This inhibition can be relieved by adding lactose or isopropyl-β-D-thiogalactopyranoside (IPTG). lac repressor encoded by lacI
   8127..8147    -  protein_bind   lac operator (fragment): The lac repressor binds to the lac operator to inhibit transcription in E. coli. This inhibition can be relieved by adding lactose or isopropyl-β-D-thiogalactopyranoside (IPTG). lac repressor encoded by lacI
   8158..8178    -  protein_bind   lac operator (fragment): The lac repressor binds to the lac operator to inhibit transcription in E. coli. This inhibition can be relieved by adding lactose or isopropyl-β-D-thiogalactopyranoside (IPTG). lac repressor encoded by lacI
   8188..8209    -  protein_bind   lac operator (fragment): The lac repressor binds to the lac operator to inhibit transcription in E. coli. This inhibition can be relieved by adding lactose or isopropyl-β-D-thiogalactopyranoside (IPTG). lac repressor encoded by lacI
   8238..8258    -  protein_bind   lac operator (fragment): The lac repressor binds to the lac operator to inhibit transcription in E. coli. This inhibition can be relieved by adding lactose or isopropyl-β-D-thiogalactopyranoside (IPTG). lac repressor encoded by lacI
   8269..8289    -  protein_bind   lac operator (fragment): The lac repressor binds to the lac operator to inhibit transcription in E. coli. This inhibition can be relieved by adding lactose or isopropyl-β-D-thiogalactopyranoside (IPTG). lac repressor encoded by lacI
   8338..8361    -  protein_bind   lac operator: The lac repressor binds to the lac operator to inhibit transcription in E. coli. This inhibition can be relieved by adding lactose or isopropyl-β-D-thiogalactopyranoside (IPTG). lac repressor encoded by lacI
   8395..8417    -  protein_bind   lac operator (fragment): The lac repressor binds to the lac operator to inhibit transcription in E. coli. This inhibition can be relieved by adding lactose or isopropyl-β-D-thiogalactopyranoside (IPTG). lac repressor encoded by lacI
   8444..8464    -  protein_bind   lac operator (fragment): The lac repressor binds to the lac operator to inhibit transcription in E. coli. This inhibition can be relieved by adding lactose or isopropyl-β-D-thiogalactopyranoside (IPTG). lac repressor encoded by lacI
   8502..8525    -  protein_bind   lac operator: The lac repressor binds to the lac operator to inhibit transcription in E. coli. This inhibition can be relieved by adding lactose or isopropyl-β-D-thiogalactopyranoside (IPTG). lac repressor encoded by lacI
   8583..8603    -  protein_bind   lac operator (fragment): The lac repressor binds to the lac operator to inhibit transcription in E. coli. This inhibition can be relieved by adding lactose or isopropyl-β-D-thiogalactopyranoside (IPTG). lac repressor encoded by lacI
   8662..8683    -  protein_bind   lac operator (fragment): The lac repressor binds to the lac operator to inhibit transcription in E. coli. This inhibition can be relieved by adding lactose or isopropyl-β-D-thiogalactopyranoside (IPTG). lac repressor encoded by lacI
   8694..8714    -  protein_bind   lac operator (fragment): The lac repressor binds to the lac operator to inhibit transcription in E. coli. This inhibition can be relieved by adding lactose or isopropyl-β-D-thiogalactopyranoside (IPTG). lac repressor encoded by lacI
   8772..8793    -  protein_bind   lac operator (fragment): The lac repressor binds to the lac operator to inhibit transcription in E. coli. This inhibition can be relieved by adding lactose or isopropyl-β-D-thiogalactopyranoside (IPTG). lac repressor encoded by lacI
   8803..8823    -  protein_bind   lac operator (fragment): The lac repressor binds to the lac operator to inhibit transcription in E. coli. This inhibition can be relieved by adding lactose or isopropyl-β-D-thiogalactopyranoside (IPTG). lac repressor encoded by lacI
   8833..8855    -  protein_bind   lac operator (fragment): The lac repressor binds to the lac operator to inhibit transcription in E. coli. This inhibition can be relieved by adding lactose or isopropyl-β-D-thiogalactopyranoside (IPTG). lac repressor encoded by lacI
   8882..8902    -  protein_bind   lac operator (fragment): The lac repressor binds to the lac operator to inhibit transcription in E. coli. This inhibition can be relieved by adding lactose or isopropyl-β-D-thiogalactopyranoside (IPTG). lac repressor encoded by lacI
   8943..8963    -  protein_bind   lac operator (fragment): The lac repressor binds to the lac operator to inhibit transcription in E. coli. This inhibition can be relieved by adding lactose or isopropyl-β-D-thiogalactopyranoside (IPTG). lac repressor encoded by lacI
   8992..9012    -  protein_bind   lac operator (fragment): The lac repressor binds to the lac operator to inhibit transcription in E. coli. This inhibition can be relieved by adding lactose or isopropyl-β-D-thiogalactopyranoside (IPTG). lac repressor encoded by lacI
   9023..9043    -  protein_bind   lac operator (fragment): The lac repressor binds to the lac operator to inhibit transcription in E. coli. This inhibition can be relieved by adding lactose or isopropyl-β-D-thiogalactopyranoside (IPTG). lac repressor encoded by lacI
   9054..9075    -  protein_bind   lac operator (fragment): The lac repressor binds to the lac operator to inhibit transcription in E. coli. This inhibition can be relieved by adding lactose or isopropyl-β-D-thiogalactopyranoside (IPTG). lac repressor encoded by lacI
   9103..9122    -  protein_bind   lac operator (fragment): The lac repressor binds to the lac operator to inhibit transcription in E. coli. This inhibition can be relieved by adding lactose or isopropyl-β-D-thiogalactopyranoside (IPTG). lac repressor encoded by lacI
   9182..9202    -  protein_bind   lac operator (fragment): The lac repressor binds to the lac operator to inhibit transcription in E. coli. This inhibition can be relieved by adding lactose or isopropyl-β-D-thiogalactopyranoside (IPTG). lac repressor encoded by lacI
   9321..9341    -  protein_bind   lac operator (fragment): The lac repressor binds to the lac operator to inhibit transcription in E. coli. This inhibition can be relieved by adding lactose or isopropyl-β-D-thiogalactopyranoside (IPTG). lac repressor encoded by lacI
   9352..9372    -  protein_bind   lac operator (fragment): The lac repressor binds to the lac operator to inhibit transcription in E. coli. This inhibition can be relieved by adding lactose or isopropyl-β-D-thiogalactopyranoside (IPTG). lac repressor encoded by lacI
   9401..9421    -  protein_bind   lac operator (fragment): The lac repressor binds to the lac operator to inhibit transcription in E. coli. This inhibition can be relieved by adding lactose or isopropyl-β-D-thiogalactopyranoside (IPTG). lac repressor encoded by lacI
   9431..9452    -  protein_bind   lac operator (fragment): The lac repressor binds to the lac operator to inhibit transcription in E. coli. This inhibition can be relieved by adding lactose or isopropyl-β-D-thiogalactopyranoside (IPTG). lac repressor encoded by lacI
   9461..9483    -  protein_bind   lac operator (fragment): The lac repressor binds to the lac operator to inhibit transcription in E. coli. This inhibition can be relieved by adding lactose or isopropyl-β-D-thiogalactopyranoside (IPTG). lac repressor encoded by lacI
   9542..9562    -  protein_bind   lac operator (fragment): The lac repressor binds to the lac operator to inhibit transcription in E. coli. This inhibition can be relieved by adding lactose or isopropyl-β-D-thiogalactopyranoside (IPTG). lac repressor encoded by lacI
   9573..9593    -  protein_bind   lac operator (fragment): The lac repressor binds to the lac operator to inhibit transcription in E. coli. This inhibition can be relieved by adding lactose or isopropyl-β-D-thiogalactopyranoside (IPTG). lac repressor encoded by lacI
   9621..9642    -  protein_bind   lac operator (fragment): The lac repressor binds to the lac operator to inhibit transcription in E. coli. This inhibition can be relieved by adding lactose or isopropyl-β-D-thiogalactopyranoside (IPTG). lac repressor encoded by lacI
   9683..9703    -  protein_bind   lac operator (fragment): The lac repressor binds to the lac operator to inhibit transcription in E. coli. This inhibition can be relieved by adding lactose or isopropyl-β-D-thiogalactopyranoside (IPTG). lac repressor encoded by lacI
   9733..9752    -  protein_bind   lac operator (fragment): The lac repressor binds to the lac operator to inhibit transcription in E. coli. This inhibition can be relieved by adding lactose or isopropyl-β-D-thiogalactopyranoside (IPTG). lac repressor encoded by lacI
   9761..9783    -  protein_bind   lac operator (fragment): The lac repressor binds to the lac operator to inhibit transcription in E. coli. This inhibition can be relieved by adding lactose or isopropyl-β-D-thiogalactopyranoside (IPTG). lac repressor encoded by lacI
   9793..9816    -  protein_bind   lac operator: The lac repressor binds to the lac operator to inhibit transcription in E. coli. This inhibition can be relieved by adding lactose or isopropyl-β-D-thiogalactopyranoside (IPTG). lac repressor encoded by lacI
   9878..9895    -  protein_bind   lac operator (fragment): The lac repressor binds to the lac operator to inhibit transcription in E. coli. This inhibition can be relieved by adding lactose or isopropyl-β-D-thiogalactopyranoside (IPTG). lac repressor encoded by lacI
   9900..9920    -  protein_bind   lac operator (fragment): The lac repressor binds to the lac operator to inhibit transcription in E. coli. This inhibition can be relieved by adding lactose or isopropyl-β-D-thiogalactopyranoside (IPTG). lac repressor encoded by lacI
   9949..9971    -  protein_bind   lac operator (fragment): The lac repressor binds to the lac operator to inhibit transcription in E. coli. This inhibition can be relieved by adding lactose or isopropyl-β-D-thiogalactopyranoside (IPTG). lac repressor encoded by lacI
   9980..10000   -  protein_bind   lac operator (fragment): The lac repressor binds to the lac operator to inhibit transcription in E. coli. This inhibition can be relieved by adding lactose or isopropyl-β-D-thiogalactopyranoside (IPTG). lac repressor encoded by lacI
  10011..10031   -  protein_bind   lac operator (fragment): The lac repressor binds to the lac operator to inhibit transcription in E. coli. This inhibition can be relieved by adding lactose or isopropyl-β-D-thiogalactopyranoside (IPTG). lac repressor encoded by lacI
  10060..10080   -  protein_bind   lac operator (fragment): The lac repressor binds to the lac operator to inhibit transcription in E. coli. This inhibition can be relieved by adding lactose or isopropyl-β-D-thiogalactopyranoside (IPTG). lac repressor encoded by lacI
  10090..10111   -  protein_bind   lac operator (fragment): The lac repressor binds to the lac operator to inhibit transcription in E. coli. This inhibition can be relieved by adding lactose or isopropyl-β-D-thiogalactopyranoside (IPTG). lac repressor encoded by lacI
  10122..10143   -  protein_bind   lac operator (fragment): The lac repressor binds to the lac operator to inhibit transcription in E. coli. This inhibition can be relieved by adding lactose or isopropyl-β-D-thiogalactopyranoside (IPTG). lac repressor encoded by lacI
  10170..10190   -  protein_bind   lac operator (fragment): The lac repressor binds to the lac operator to inhibit transcription in E. coli. This inhibition can be relieved by adding lactose or isopropyl-β-D-thiogalactopyranoside (IPTG). lac repressor encoded by lacI
  10202..10221   -  protein_bind   lac operator (fragment): The lac repressor binds to the lac operator to inhibit transcription in E. coli. This inhibition can be relieved by adding lactose or isopropyl-β-D-thiogalactopyranoside (IPTG). lac repressor encoded by lacI
  10232..10252   -  protein_bind   lac operator (fragment): The lac repressor binds to the lac operator to inhibit transcription in E. coli. This inhibition can be relieved by adding lactose or isopropyl-β-D-thiogalactopyranoside (IPTG). lac repressor encoded by lacI
  10310..10331   -  protein_bind   lac operator (fragment): The lac repressor binds to the lac operator to inhibit transcription in E. coli. This inhibition can be relieved by adding lactose or isopropyl-β-D-thiogalactopyranoside (IPTG). lac repressor encoded by lacI
  10341..10362   -  protein_bind   lac operator (fragment): The lac repressor binds to the lac operator to inhibit transcription in E. coli. This inhibition can be relieved by adding lactose or isopropyl-β-D-thiogalactopyranoside (IPTG). lac repressor encoded by lacI
  10391..10411   -  protein_bind   lac operator (fragment): The lac repressor binds to the lac operator to inhibit transcription in E. coli. This inhibition can be relieved by adding lactose or isopropyl-β-D-thiogalactopyranoside (IPTG). lac repressor encoded by lacI
  10416..10434   -  promoter       T5 promoter (fragment): bacteriophage T5 promoter for E. coli RNA polymerase, with embedded lac operator
  10452..10472   -  protein_bind   lac operator (fragment): The lac repressor binds to the lac operator to inhibit transcription in E. coli. This inhibition can be relieved by adding lactose or isopropyl-β-D-thiogalactopyranoside (IPTG). lac repressor encoded by lacI
  10531..10552   -  protein_bind   lac operator (fragment): The lac repressor binds to the lac operator to inhibit transcription in E. coli. This inhibition can be relieved by adding lactose or isopropyl-β-D-thiogalactopyranoside (IPTG). lac repressor encoded by lacI
  10562..10582   -  protein_bind   lac operator (fragment): The lac repressor binds to the lac operator to inhibit transcription in E. coli. This inhibition can be relieved by adding lactose or isopropyl-β-D-thiogalactopyranoside (IPTG). lac repressor encoded by lacI
  10642..10662   -  protein_bind   lac operator (fragment): The lac repressor binds to the lac operator to inhibit transcription in E. coli. This inhibition can be relieved by adding lactose or isopropyl-β-D-thiogalactopyranoside (IPTG). lac repressor encoded by lacI
  10673..10693   -  protein_bind   lac operator (fragment): The lac repressor binds to the lac operator to inhibit transcription in E. coli. This inhibition can be relieved by adding lactose or isopropyl-β-D-thiogalactopyranoside (IPTG). lac repressor encoded by lacI
  10751..10772   -  protein_bind   lac operator (fragment): The lac repressor binds to the lac operator to inhibit transcription in E. coli. This inhibition can be relieved by adding lactose or isopropyl-β-D-thiogalactopyranoside (IPTG). lac repressor encoded by lacI
  10782..10803   -  protein_bind   lac operator (fragment): The lac repressor binds to the lac operator to inhibit transcription in E. coli. This inhibition can be relieved by adding lactose or isopropyl-β-D-thiogalactopyranoside (IPTG). lac repressor encoded by lacI
  10831..10851   -  protein_bind   lac operator (fragment): The lac repressor binds to the lac operator to inhibit transcription in E. coli. This inhibition can be relieved by adding lactose or isopropyl-β-D-thiogalactopyranoside (IPTG). lac repressor encoded by lacI
  11349..745     +  CDS            HygR (across the origin): aminoglycoside phosphotransferase from E. coli; aph(4)-Ia; confers resistance to hygromycin
>Addgene plasmid #210215 | p177bp-LacOx162-Hyg | addgene full sequence | sequence record 415927 | Addgene NGS Result
TGCACAGGGTGTCACGTTGCAAGACCTGCCTGAAACCGAACTGCCCGCTGTTCTGCAGCCGGTCGCGGAG
GCCATGGATGCGATCGCTGCGGCCGATCTTAGCCAGACGAGCGGGTTCGGCCCATTCGGACCGCAAGGAA
TCGGTCAATACACTACATGGCGTGATTTCATATGCGCGATTGCTGATCCCCATGTGTATCACTGGCAAAC
TGTGATGGACGACACCGTCAGTGCGTCCGTCGCGCAGGCTCTCGATGAGCTGATGCTTTGGGCCGAGGAC
TGCCCCGAAGTCCGGCACCTCGTGCACGCGGATTTCGGCTCCAACAATGTCCTGACGGACAATGGCCGCA
TAACAGCGGTCATTGACTGGAGCGAGGCGATGTTCGGGGATTCCCAATACGAGGTCGCCAACATCTTCTT
CTGGAGGCCGTGGTTGGCTTGTATGGAGCAGCAGACGCGCTACTTCGAGCGGAGGCATCCGGAGCTTGCA
GGATCGCCGCGGCTCCGGGCGTATATGCTCCGCATTGGTCTTGACCAACTCTATCAGAGCTTGGTTGACG
GCAATTTCGATGATGCAGCTTGGGCGCAGGGTCGATGCGACGCAATCGTCCGATCCGGAGCCGGGACTGT
CGGGCGTACACAAATCGCCCGCAGAAGCGCGGCCGTCTGGACCGATGGCTGTGTAGAAGTACTCGCCGAT
AGTGGAAACCGACGCCCCAGCACTCGTCCGAGGGCAAAGGAATAGAGGCCTCGGAGATCCTAACACCGGG
TTGTGTGGCCAAAATTGTTCTGTAGTCGCTGTGAGTTGACACGGCTAGTGCTTATGATTTTCCTCGCGTG
TGGTGCCTGTACTCAGCCCTATGCCTTATTTGCAACACATTTACGTACAGCGCACAAGAGAAGAGAAGAT
CACTTGAAGATAATAAATATAGGGTTGTAGGCATCTTGTTTAACTCAAATTTTCTCGTCTTGGTGTGTCG
ACATGATTGAAATAGTGCCACCAGTTGTGTTTGATGCGTTTGTTATCTATGCAGTATTCCTAGCCAGATC
CTCTACGCCGGACGCATCGTGGCCGGCATCACCGGCGCCACAGGTGCGGTTGCTGGCGCCTATATCGCCG
ACATCACCGATGGGGAAGATCGGGCTCGCCACTTCGGGCTCATGAGCGCTTGTTTCGGCGTGGGTATGGT
GGCAGGCCCCGTGGCCGGGGGACTGTTGGGCGCCATCTCCTTGCACCATTCCTTGCGGCGGCGGTGCTCA
ACGGCCTCAACCTACTACTGGGCTGCTTCCTAATGCAGGAGTCGCATAAGGGAGAGCGTCGAATGGTGCA
CTCTCAGTACAATCTGCTCTGATGCCGCATAGTTAAGCCAGCCCCGACACCCGCCAACACCCGCTGACGC
GCCCTGACGGGCTTGTCTGCTCCCGGCATCCGCTTACAGACAAGCTGTGACCGTCTCCGGGAGCTGCATG
TGTCAGAGGTTTTCACCGTCATCACCGAAACGCGCGAGACGAAAGGGCCTCGTGATACGCCTATTTTTAT
AGGTTAATGTCATGATAATAATGGTTTCTTAGACGTCAGGTGGCACTTTTCGGGGAAATGTGCGCGGAAC
CCCTATTTGTTTATTTTTCTAAATACATTCAAATATGTATCCGCTCATGAGACAATAACCCTGATAAATG
CTTCAATAATATTGAAAAAGGAAGAGTATGAGTATTCAACATTTCCGTGTCGCCCTTATTCCCTTTTTTG
CGGCATTTTGCCTTCCTGTTTTTGCTCACCCAGAAACGCTGGTGAAAGTAAAAGATGCTGAAGATCAGTT
GGGTGCACGAGTGGGTTACATCGAACTGGATCTCAACAGCGGTAAGATCCTTGAGAGTTTTCGCCCCGAA
GAACGTTTTCCAATGATGAGCACTTTTAAAGTTCTGCTATGTGGCGCGGTATTATCCCGTATTGACGCCG
GGCAAGAGCAACTCGGTCGCCGCATACACTATTCTCAGAATGACTTGGTTGAGTACTCACCAGTCACAGA
AAAGCATCTTACGGATGGCATGACAGTAAGAGAATTATGCAGTGCTGCCATAACCATGAGTGATAACACT
GCGGCCAACTTACTTCTGACAACGATCGGAGGACCGAAGGAGCTAACCGCTTTTTTGCACAACATGGGGG
ATCATGTAACTCGCCTTGATCGTTGGGAACCGGAGCTGAATGAAGCCATACCAAACGACGAGCGTGACAC
CACGATGCCTGTAGCAATGGCAACAACGTTGCGCAAACTATTAACTGGCGAACTACTTACTCTAGCTTCC
CGGCAACAATTAATAGACTGGATGGAGGCGGATAAAGTTGCAGGACCACTTCTGCGCTCGGCCCTTCCGG
CTGGCTGGTTTATTGCTGATAAATCTGGAGCCGGTGAGCGTGGGTCTCGCGGTATCATTGCAGCACTGGG
GCCAGATGGTAAGCCCTCCCGTATCGTAGTTATCTACACGACGGGGAGTCAGGCAACTATGGATGAACGA
AATAGACAGATCGCTGAGATAGGTGCCTCACTGATTAAGCATTGGTAACTGTCAGACCAAGTTTACTCAT
ATATACTTTAGATTGATTTAAAACTTCATTTTTAATTTAAAAGGATCTAGGTGAAGATCCTTTTTGATAA
TCTCATGACCAAAATCCCTTAACGTGAGTTTTCGTTCCACTGAGCGTCAGACCCCGTAGAAAAGATCAAA
GGATCTTCTTGAGATCCTTTTTTTCTGCGCGTAATCTGCTGCTTGCAAACAAAAAAACCACCGCTACCAG
CGGTGGTTTGTTTGCCGGATCAAGAGCTACCAACTCTTTTTCCGAAGGTAACTGGCTTCAGCAGAGCGCA
GATACCAAATACTGTTCTTCTAGTGTAGCCGTAGTTAGGCCACCACTTCAAGAACTCTGTAGCACCGCCT
ACATACCTCGCTCTGCTAATCCTGTTACCAGTGGCTGCTGCCAGTGGCGATAAGTCGTGTCTTACCGGGT
TGGACTCAAGACGATAGTTACCGGATAAGGCGCAGCGGTCGGGCTGAACGGGGGGTTCGTGCACACAGCC
CAGCTTGGAGCGAACGACCTACACCGAACTGAGATACCTACAGCGTGAGCTATGAGAAAGCGCCACGCTT
CCCGAAGGGAGAAAGGCGGACAGGTATCCGGTAAGCGGCAGGGTCGGAACAGGAGAGCGCACGAGGGAGC
TTCCAGGGGGAAACGCCTGGTATCTTTATAGTCCTGTCGGGTTTCGCCACCTCTGACTTGAGCGTCGATT
TTTGTGATGCTCGTCAGGGGGGCGGAGCCTATGGAAAAACGCCAGCAACGCGGCCTTTTTACGGTTCCTG
GCCTTTTGCTGGCCTTTTGCTCACATGTTCTTTCCTGCGTTATCCCCTGATTCTGTGGATAACCGTATTA
CCGCCTTTGAGTGAGCTGATACCGCTCGCCGCAGCCGAACGACCGAGCGCAGCGAGTCAGTGAGCGAGGA
AGCGGAAGAGCGCCCAATACGCAAACCGCCTCTCCCCGCGCGTTGGCCGATTCATTAATGCAGAATTCGA
GCTCTTTAATGGTCCTTATACGAACGAATATTAAACAATGCGCAGTTAACGCTATTATACACAATAACTT
TTAATGTCTGCCATATTAATTACAAGTGTGCAACATTAAATACAAGTGTGTAACGTTAATTTGCAAGTTT
GAAACAATGTTCTTTAGTGTTTAATGTGTGCAACAAAGCTATTTAATGGTCCTTATACGAACGAATATTA
AACAATGCGCAGTTAACGCTATTATACACAATAACTTTTAATGTGTGCCATATTAATTACGGATCGCGGC
CGCGATCCGTGTGCAACATTAAATACAAGTGTGTAACATTAATTTGCAAGTTTGCAACAATGTTCTTTAG
TGTTTAATGGGTGCAACAAAGCTATTTAATGGTCCTTATACGAACGAATATTAAACAATCCGCAGTTAAC
GCTATTATACACAATAACTTTTAATGTGTCCCATATTAATTACAAGTGTGCAACATTAAATACAAGTGTG
TAACATTAATTTGCAAGTTTGCAACAATGTTCTTTAGTGTTTAATGGGTACCCCTAATTGTTATCCGCTC
ACAATTATGCAGTCTTGCTAGAGCCGCTTCTTCAATTGTTATCCGCTCACAATTATAAGATCCAATTGTT
ATCCGCTCACAATTGTTCTACCCGAATTGTTATCCGCTCACAATTCACTCTCCATTGCTAGAGCCATTTT
TTTAATTGTTATCCGCTCACAATTTTCCTTGTCTAATTGTTATCCGCTCACAATTCCCCACGCTCAATTG
TTATCCGCTCACAATTCCCTGCCGTCTGCTAGAGTCGCCCCCGCAATTGTTATCCGCTCACAATTTATCG
TCTATAATTGTTATCGCTCACAATTCTTTCTTTTCAATTGTTATCCGCTCACAATTCGTGGGACACTGCT
AGAGCCCTGGTTCTAATTGTTATCCGCTCACAATTCCTGAATTTTAATTGTTATCCGCTCACAATTCCTT
ATTCGTAATTGTTATCCGCTCAATTTACGATGTGATGCTAGAGGCTACTTGTCAATTGTTATTTGCCCAC
AATTGGATTGCCTGAATTGTTATCCGCTCACAATTCCTCTTCGGCAATTGTTATCCGCTCACAATTCTCG
TCTTCTTGCTAGAGCCATTTATGTAATTGTTATCCGCTCACATTGTATTGCTGTAATTGTTATCCGCTCA
CAATTTCTTCTGATCAATTGTTATCCGCCCACAATTGTCTAGTCACTGCTAGAGCATTGGTCTTAATTGT
TATCCGCTCACAATTTGAATTGTTATCCGCTCACAATTCCCTTTCCTAAATTGTTATCCGCCACAATTCG
CTTAGATCTGCTAGAGTATGCGCTCTAATTGTTATCCGCTCACAATTACCGTGGATTAATTGTTATCCGC
TAACAATTTTTCTTCTCCAATTGTTATCCGCTCACAATTCTACTTTGGGTGCTAGAGTTTCTATCTGAAT
TGTTATCCGCTCACAATTTGGCCTCTACAATCGTTATCCGCTCACAATTGTCGCGCCCAAATTGTTATCC
GCTCACAATTTCTTTCCTTCTGCTAGAGGGCCGCCTTTAATTGTTATCCGCTCACAATTTTCGGACTAAA
ATTGTTATCCGCTCACAATTCCCTTACGAAATTGTTATCCGCTCACAATTCTTGGTCTTTTGCTAGAGCT
CTTTTCCGAATTGTTATCCGCTCACAATTACTCATTACTAATTGTTATCCGCTCACAATTCCCTATTCGC
AATTGTTCCGCTCACAATTCCCCCCCTATTGCTAGAGGTTCCATGTCAATTGTTATCCGCTCACAATTTC
TCCTCTGCAATTGTTAGCCGCTCCAATTTGCCACCCTTAATTGTTATCCGCTCACACTTTGTAATTCGTT
GCTAGAGTCCTGGATTCAATTGTTATCCGCTCACAATTTTTCAAGTCGAATTGTTATCCGCTCACAATTC
CTCCGAGTAAATTGTTATCCGCTCACAATTTTTCCCATTTTGCTAGAGGCAGTATCTTAATTGTTATCCG
CTCACAATTATACTTCCCTAATTGTTATCCGCTCACAATTCCTGGCGCCTAATTGTTATCCGCTCACAAT
TTTGGCACCTTTGCTAGATTAGAAAAACTCATCGAGCATCAAATGAAACTGCAATTTATTCATATCAGGA
TTATCAATACCATATTTTTGAAAAAGCCGTTTCTGTAATGAAGGAGAAAACTCACCGAGGCAGTTCCATA
GGATGGCAAGATCCTGGTATCGGTCTGCGATTCCGACTCGTCCAACATCAATACAACCTATTAATTTCCC
CTCGTCAAAAATAAGGTTATCAAGTGAGAAATCACCATGAGTGACGACTGAATCCGGTGAGAATGGCAAA
AGCTTATGCATTTCTTTCCAGACTTGTTCAACAGGCCAGCCATTACGCTCGTCATCAAAATCACTCGCAT
CAACCAAACCGTTATTCATTCGTGATTGCGCCTGAGCGAGACGAAATACGCGATCGCTGTTAAAAGGACA
ATTACAAACAGGAATCGAATGCAACCGGCGCAGGAACACTGCCAGCGCATCAACAATATTTTCACCTGAA
TCAGGATATTCTTCTAATACCTGGAATGCTGTTTTCCCGGGGATCGCAGTGGTGAGTAACCATGCATCAT
CAGGAGTACGGATAAAATGCTTGATGGTCGGAAGAGGCATAAATTCCGTCAGCCAGTTTAGTCTGACCAT
CTCATCTGTAACATCATTGGCAACGCTACCTTTGCCATGTTTCAGAAACAACTCTGGCGCATCGGGCTTC
CCATACAATCGATAGATTGTCGCACCTGATTGCCCGACATTATCGCGAGCCCATTTATACCCATATAAAT
CAGCATCCATGTTGGAATTTAATCGCGGCCTCGAGCAAGACGTTTCCCGTTGAATATGGCTCATAACACC
CCTTGTATTACTGTTTATGTAAGCAGACAGTTTTATTGTTCATGATGATATATTTTTATCTTGTGCAATG
TAACATCAGCTAGAGCAGGTCCCCAAATTGTTGTCCGCTCACAATTCCGATATGCTAATTGTTATCCGCT
CACAATTCGATACCTTTATCCGCTCACAATTCGGTTACCCCTGCTAGAGGTCTAGCTTTAATTGTTATCC
GCTCACAATTATACTTCAGCAATTGTTATCCGCTCACAATTCCAAGATCTGAATTGTTATCCGCTCGCAA
TTACCTCGGTCCTGCTAGAGTTCGACTCCAAATTGTTATCCGCTCACAATTCACTTTCCTTAATTGTTAT
CCGCTCACAATTATTCAGGTTAAATTGTTATCCGCTCACAATTCGGGGTTTACTGCTAGAGCTGATTATT
GAATTGTTATCCGCTCACAATTTTCTTTTTTTAATTGTTATCCGCTCACAATTGCATTTTTTGAATTGTT
ATCAGCTCACAATTGTGGTCCGCTTGCTAGAGGTGCTTTAATAATTGTTATCCGCTCACAATTCCGCCGG
TGTAATTGTTATCCACTCACAATTGTTTCTATGGAATTGTTATCCGCTCACAATTGCCGCCGTTCTGCTA
GAGCGCTGTTATCAATTGTTATCCCTCACAATTTTCTTCGATTAATTGTTATCCGCTCACAATTCGCCAA
ATTGTTATCCGCTCACAATTTCTTACCTAGTGCTAGAGTGCCTTATTCAATTGTTATCCGCTCACAATTC
CGTTCGGTTAATTGTTATCCGCTCACAATTACTCATTTTTAATTGTTATCCGCTCACAAGTTTGCTAGAG
ACTGTTGTCTAATTGTTATCCGCTCACAATTGGCCACTGGCAATTGTTATCCGCTCACAATCTTGATCTG
TGAATTGTTATCCGCTCACAATTCACTCCGGTTTGCTAGAGCTCCTGTCTTAATTGTTATCCGCTCACAA
TTCGCTGCGCCGAATTGTTATCCGCTCACAATTCCAGAGGTCAATTGTTATCCGCTCACAACTCCATGTA
CGTGCTAGAGGTTGTTTTTTAATTGTTATCCGCTCACAATTGAGTTCGCCAATGTTATCCGCTCACAATT
CCCATGTTTAAATTGTTATCCGCTCACAATTTGCGTGCAATTGCTAGAGGACTCGCCAATTGTTATCCGC
TCACAATTGCGCTGAGCGAATTGTTATCCGCTCACAATTCGTATCCTTGTTATCCGCTCACAATTCGTTA
TTTCGTGCTAGAGGCTTCTCTTGAATTGTTATCCGCTCACAATTCTGCCGGGGCAATTGTTATCCGCTCA
CAATTATTCTGGTATAATTGTTATCCGCTCACAATTTAACTAGGCTTGCTAGAGCGTTCCCTCCAATTGT
TATCCGCTCACAATTAATTTCAGATAATTGTTATCCGCTCACAATTCTGTGCTTCAAATTGTTATCCGCT
CACAATTCCTATGCGCGTGCTAGAGGGCTCTGCTCAATTGTTATCCGCCCACAATTGCTGCTGTAAAATT
GTTATCCGCTCACAATTTTCCCTGTTCAATTGTTATCCGCTCACAATTCTTGGTGTGCTGCTAGAGTCGT
TTTGCCAATTGTTATCCGCTCACAATTGGTTCTCTTTAATTGTTATCCGCTCACAATTGCTTCGCTTGAA
TTGTTATCCGCTAACAATTTGTTCCACTCTGCTAGAGCCTGTCTCAAAATTGTTATCCGCTCACAATTTT
GTTCCTTTAATTGTTATCCGCTCACAATTTTATTCACCGAATTGTTATCCGCGTCCTTATTGCTAGAGCG
CACTATCGAATTGTTATCCGCTCACAATTCCTGTCTCCCAATTGTTTCCGCTCACAATTGCCTAAATTGT
TATCCGCTCACAATTCCTTCTTATTTGCTAGAGGCTCCATGCAAATTGTTATCCGCTCACAATTGTTTAA
TGGAATTGTTTCCGCTCACAATTTGTCTCGCGAATTGTTATCCGCTCACAATTCCGCTCGCAATGCTAGA
GCCTCCGCCTTAATTGTTATCCGCTCATAATTTAGCTGTTGCAATTGTTATCCGCTCACAATTTTCCGCC
ACGAATTGTCATCCACTCACAATTTCGGGGTATGTGCTAGAGTTCTTTCGTGAATTGTTATCCGCTCACA
ATTTTTCGCTGTTAATTGTTATCCGCTCACAATTTTCTCAGCTTAATTGTTATCGCCACAATTCACGCAC
TCCTGCTAGAGGCGCCTCTCCAATTGTTATCCGCTCACAATTCAGCCCCCAAAATTGTTATCCGCTCACA
ATTACAAACCCAAATTGTTATCCGCTCACAATTCCGAGTTTCATGCTAGAGTCTTCGTTTAAATTGTTAT
CCGCTCACAATTTCTTTGGACAAATTGTTATCCGTCACAATTTGCTTCTGCTAATTGTTATCCGCTCACA
ATTTTCCCCCTTTTGCTAGAGCTCCTTGTCCAATTGTTATCCGCTCACAATTTCTCCTCCCTAATTGTTA
TCCGCTCACAATTATGGACGGGTAATTGTTATCCGCTCACAATTCTTCACGTCTTGCTAGAGTGGGTTTT
TCAATTGTTATCCGCTCACAATGATGACTTTGCAATTGTTACCGCTCGCAATTCCGCCTCGTTTGCTAGA
GTTACTGTGGCAATTGTTATCCGCTCACAATTAGCCTAATGCAATTGTTATCCGATCACAATTTAGTTTC
CTGAATTTTATCCGCTCACAATTGTCTTTACCTTGCTAGAGCTACTCTTCAAATTGATCCGCTCACAATT
GCCCACCCCTAATTGTTATCCGCTCACAATTTTCCATCGTTAATTGTTATCCGCTCACAATTTCATCCCC
CCTGCTAGAGTTCCCGCTTTAATTGTTATCCGCTCACAATTTACGGGTCTGAATTGTTATCCGCTCACAA
TTTCATGGGAGGAATTGTTATCCGCTCACAATTTATTACTGCCTGCTAGAGTCCCTTTTATAATTGTTAT
CCGTCACAATTCTCTTCGCCTAATTGTTATCCGCTCACAATTAACCCGCGGTAATTGTTATCCGCTCACA
ATTAATGCTAACATGCTAGAGCCGCTATGAGAATTGTTATCCGCTCACAATTTCCTTCCTTTAATTGTAT
CCGCTCACAATTTCCCCTGTCTAATTGTTATCCGCTCACAATTGTATTTTTTTTGCTAGAGCGTCACTAC
TGATTGTTATCCGCTCACAATTTGGCGTCTGGAATTGTTATCCGCTCACAATTTATGGTTATGAATTGTT
ATCCGCTCACAATTCCCCTATCTCTGCTAGAGCTTGTCTATTAATTGTTATCCGTTCACAATTTCCGCGA
CCCAATAGTTATCCGCTCACAATTCTTTCAATTGTTATCCGCTCACAATTTGTCTCTAGTTGCTAGAGCA
TGTGTCTCAATTGTTATCCGCTCACAATTCCAATGTACCAATTGTTATCCGCTCACAATTGGCACCTTTC
AATTGTTATCCGCTCACAATTTCGTCCTATGTGCTAGAGTCCAATTACTAATTGTTATCCGCTCACAATT
GCCCTTAGCGAATTGTTATCCGCTCACAATTTTTCTCACACAATTGTTATCCGCTCACAATTCTTCCGGT
CTGCTAGAGCTTCCTACTTAATTGTTATCCGCTCACAATTTTTTTCTTTGTATTGTTATCCGCTCACAAT
TGCTTTGATCTAATTGTTATCCGCTCACAATTTTCCTTTCATGCTAGAGCTCCTGTGTCAATTGTTATCC
GCTCATAATTTTAGACGTCGAATTGTTATCCGCTCACAATTTGGTAGACTGAATTGTTATCCGCTCACAA
TTTGCCTTTTGCTGCTAGAGTTTTCTTTTTAATTGTTATCCGCTCACAATTTCTTTATTATAATTGTTAT
CCGCCACAATTTCTCTCTCCTAATTGTTATCCGCTCACAATTATTGCTTGCTTGCTAGAGTTCCTGGTTC
AATTGTTATCCGCTCCAATTCTTAGTAGCTAATTGTTATCCGCTCACAATTCGGCTTTTCTAATTGTTAT
CCGCTCACAATTTTCGAGTCGGTGCTAGAGTGTTCGTTCAAATTGCTATCCGCTCACAATTTTCTACCCT
TAATTGTTATCCGCTCACAATTTGAATCGCTTAATTGTTATCCGCTCACAATTGTCCCTTCCTGCTAGAG
TTACTTCTTCAATTGTTATCGCTCACAATTTTCCGTCCGTAATTGTTATCCGCTCACAATTCTGACCCGT
AAATTGTTATCCGCTCACAATTCGTTTCTCCATGCTAGAGCTCTTGCTCCAATTGTTATCCGCTCACAAT
TTGCTACGCTAATTGCTATCGCTCACAATTCCTATTATTTAATTGTTATCCGCCACAATTAAGGTCCGCT
TGCTAGCTTTCCACCCAGCGCGGGTGCATTCTGGCTCTTATATATACTTATTGTCATGACAGAGTATATT
GTACTGTGTTGATAAGGGACGGGTAACTGTATTGAAGAGCCGATGCTTTTGACATGTTAGATATAATATG
TTTTATTGTAAAGTCAATACAACACACAATAGGATAATAATGATAAAGTTAAAAAAGTATATATAGTAAT
AGAAATATATCTTATATAGGAAAGATTAAGCAGTAAAAGTAGCGCTTACGGCGTACGGAGCAGGAGAGCA
ACTGACCGCTCTCAGAGCCCGGGCACAGCAAGGTCTTCTGAAATTCATGTTTTTTTTTTTTTTACTCTGC
ATTGCAGTCTCCGCTCTTATTTAGTTTTGCTTTACGTAAGGTCTCGTTGCTGCCATAAAATAAGCTCTAG
AACTAGTGATGAAAAAGCCTGAACTCACCGCGACGTCTGTCGAGAAGTTTCTGATCGAAAAGTTCGACAG
CGTCTCCGACCTGATGCAGCTCTCGGAGGGCGAAGAATCTCGTGCTTTCAGCTTCGATGTAGGAGGGCGT
GGATATGTCCTGCGGGTAAATAGCTGCGCCGATGGTTTCTACAAAGATCGTTATGTTTATCGGCACTTTG
CATCGGCCGCGCTCCCGATTCCGGAAGTGCTTGACATTGGGGAATTCAGCGAGAGCCTGACCTATTGCAT
CTCCCGCCG
